Addgene plasmid #43189: I-TGAG
Depositing lab: Chad Cowan & Kiran Musunuru. Depositing organization: Harvard University. Publication: A TALEN Genome-Editing System for Generating Human Stem Cell-Based Disease Models. Ding Q, Lee YK, Schaefer EA, Peters DT, Veres A, Kim K, Kuperwasser N, Motola DL, Meissner TB, Hendriks WT, Trevisan M, Gupta RM, Moisan A, Banks E, Friesen M, Schinzel RT, Xia F, Tang A, Xia Y, Figueroa E, Wann A, Ahfeldt T, Daheron L, Zhang F, Rubin LL, Peng LF, Chung RT, Musunuru K, Cowan CA. Cell Stem Cell. 2012 Dec 12. pii: S1934-5909(12)00645-5. doi: 10.1016/j.stem.2012.11.011. PubMed 23246482.
Backbone
  Vector backbone: pCRII-TOPO
  Backbone manufacturer: Invitrogen
  Backbone size w/o insert (bp): 3973
  Vector type: Bacterial Cloning
Growth in bacteria
  Bacterial resistance: Ampicillin and Kanamycin, 100 & 50 μg/mL
  Growth temperature: 37°C
  Growth strain: Top10
  Copy number: High Copy
Gene/Insert
  Gene/Insert name: I-TGAG
  Species: Synthetic
  Insert size (bp): 424
  Cloning method: TOPO Cloning
  Sequencing primers: 5′ T7; 3′ M13-rev
Terms and licenses: Academic/Nonprofit Terms; Industry Terms: Not Available to Industry
How to cite: I-TGAG was a gift from Chad Cowan & Kiran Musunuru (Addgene plasmid # 43189 ; http://n2t.net/addgene:43189 ; RRID:Addgene_43189)
