[The description below was written by a language model from this plasmid's Addgene catalogue record.]
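Description:
I-TGAG is a small bacterial cloning plasmid built on the commercial pCRII-TOPO backbone (about 4 kb without insert), into which a 424 bp synthetic fragment was introduced by TOPO cloning. It is a high-copy plasmid maintained in E. coli and carries resistance to both ampicillin and kanamycin, as is standard for this backbone. The record lists T7 and M13-reverse as the flanking sequencing primer sites. No feature table is provided, so the internal layout of the insert and the exact set of backbone elements cannot be described from the record. The vector is catalogued only for bacterial cloning, and no promoter intended to express the insert in any host is recorded.

The insert is described only by its name and as synthetic. The associated publication concerns a TALEN genome-editing system for generating human stem cell-based disease models. In that context the plasmid is most plausibly one member of a library of pre-assembled TAL effector repeat modules. The four-letter suffix TGAG would then denote the four DNA bases recognised by the encoded repeats, and the "I" prefix the module's position in an ordered assembly. The insert size is roughly what four TAL repeats of about 100 bp each would occupy. This reading is an inference from the name, size and publication rather than something the record states. On that reading, the plasmid serves as a storage and amplification vehicle for a building block that would be combined with other modules to assemble custom TALEN DNA-binding arrays, not as a functional nuclease construct in itself.
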