>Addgene plasmid #43189 | I-TGAG | depositor partial sequence | sequence record 58454 | I-TGAG sequence 424 bps
CGTCTCCTGACCCCAGAGCAGGTCGTGGCCATTGCCTCGAATGGAGGGGGCAAACAGGCGTTGGAAACCG
TACAACGATTGCTGCCGGTGCTGTGCCAAGCGCACGGACTCACCCCAGAGCAGGTCGTGGCAATCGCGAG
CAATAACGGCGGAAAACAGGCTTTGGAAACGGTGCAGAGGCTCCTTCCAGTGCTGTGCCAAGCGCACGGC
CTCACCCCAGAGCAGGTCGTGGCAATCGCCTCCAACATTGGCGGGAAACAGGCACTCGAGACTGTCCAGC
GCCTGCTTCCCGTGCTGTGCCAAGCGCACGGATTAACCCCAGAGCAGGTCGTGGCAATCGCGAGCAATAA
CGGCGGAAAACAGGCTTTGGAAACGGTGCAGAGGCTCCTTCCAGTGCTGTGCCAAGCGCACGGCTTAAGA
GACG
