>Addgene plasmid #43189 | I-TGAG | addgene partial sequence | sequence record 61939 | M13-F20 5'-TGTAAAACGACGGCCAGT-3'
GCGAATTGGGCCCTCTGATGCATGCTCGAGCGGCCGCCAGTGTGATGGATATCTGCAGAATTCGCCCTTA
TATAGATGCCGTCCTAGCGCGTCTCCTGACCCCAGAGCAGGTCGTGGCCATTGCCTCGAATGGAGGGGGC
AAACAGGCGTTGGAAACCGTACAACGATTGCTGCCGGTGCTGTGCCAAGCGCACGGACTCACCCCAGAGC
AGGTCGTGGCAATCGCGAGCAATAACGGCGGAAAACAGGCTTTGGAAACGGTGCAGAGGCTCCTTCCAGT
GCTGTGCCAAGCGCACGGCCTCACCCCAGAGCAGGTCGTGGCAATCGCCTCCAACATTGGCGGGAAACAG
GCACTCGAGACTGTCCAGCGCCTGCTTCCCGTGCTGTGCCAAGCGCACGGATTAACCCCAGAGCAGGTCG
TGGCAATCGCGAGCAATAACGGCGGAAAACAGGCTTTGGAAACGGTGCAGAGGCTCCTTCCAGTGCTGTG
CCAAGCGCACGGCTTAAGAGACGTGGGCACAGGAAAGATACTTAAGGGCGAATTCCAGCACACTGGCGGC
CGTTACTAGTGGATCCGAGCTCGGTACCAAGCTTGGCGTAATCATGGTCATAGCTGTTTCCTGTGTGAAA
TTGTTATCCGCTCACAATTCCACACAACATACGAGCCGGAAGCATAAAGTGTAAAGCCTGGGGTGCCTAA
TGAGTGAGCTAACTCACATTAATTGCGTTGCGCTCACTGCCCGCTTTCCAGTCGGGAAACCTGTCGTGCC
AGCTGCATTAATGAATCGGCCAACGCGCGGGGAGAGGCGGTTTGCGTATTGGGCGCTCTTCCGCTTCCTC
GCTCACTGACTCGCTGCGCTCGGTCGTTCGGCTGCGGCGAGCGGTATCAGCTCACTCAAAGGCGGTAATA
CGGTTATCCACAGAATCAGGGGATAACGCAGGAAAGAACATGTGAG
